>Addgene plasmid #184504 | pCI pHluorin Syt3 | addgene full sequence | sequence record 391935 | Addgene NGS Result
TCAATATTGGCCATTAGCCATATTATTCATTGGTTATATAGCATAAATCAATATTGGCTATTGGCCATTG
CATACGTTGTATCTATATCATAATATGTACATTTATATTGGCTCATGTCCAATATGACCGCCATGTTGGC
ATTGATTATTGACTAGTTATTAATAGTAATCAATTACGGGGTCATTAGTTCATAGCCCATATATGGAGTT
CCGCGTTACATAACTTACGGTAAATGGCCCGCCTGGCTGACCGCCCAACGACCCCCGCCCATTGACGTCA
ATAATGACGTATGTTCCCATAGTAACGCCAATAGGGACTTTCCATTGACGTCAATGGGTGGAGTATTTAC
GGTAAACTGCCCACTTGGCAGTACATCAAGTGTATCATATGCCAAGTCCGCCCCCTATTGACGTCAATGA
CGGTAAATGGCCCGCCTGGCATTATGCCCAGTACATGACCTTACGGGACTTTCCTACTTGGCAGTACATC
TACGTATTAGTCATCGCTATTACCATGGTGATGCGGTTTTGGCAGTACACCAATGGGCGTGGATAGCGGT
TTGACTCACGGGGATTTCCAAGTCTCCACCCCATTGACGTCAATGGGAGTTTGTTTTGGCACCAAAATCA
ACGGGACTTTCCAAAATGTCGTAATAACCCCGCCCCGTTGACGCAAATGGGCGGTAGGCGTGTACGGTGG
GAGGTCTATATAAGCAGAGCTCGTTTAGTGAACCGTCAGATCACTAGAAGCTTTATTGCGGTAGTTTATC
ACAGTTAAATTGCTAACGCAGTCAGTGCTTCTGACACAACAGTCTCGAACTTAAGCTGCAGAAGTTGGTC
GTGAGGCACTGGGCAGGTAAGTATCAAGGTTACAAGACAGGTTTAAGGAGACCAATAGAAACTGGGCTTG
TCGAGACAGAGAAGACTCTTGCGTTTCTGATAGGCACCTATTGGTCTTACTGACATCCACTTTGCCTTTC
TCTCCACAGGTGTCCACTCCCAGTTCAATTACAGCTCTTAAGGCTAGAGTACTTAATACGACTCACTATA
GGCTAGCCTCGAGAATTCGATATCGCTTGTTCTTTTTGCAGAAGCTCAGAATAAACGCTCAACTTTGGCA
GATACCATGGACAGCAAAGGTTCGTCGCAGAAAGGGTCCCGCCTGCTCCTGCTGCTGGTGGTGTCAAATC
TACTCTTGTGCCAGGGTGTGGTCTCCGATATCGGTACCACGCGTAGTAAAGGCGAAGAACTTTTCACTGG
AGTTGTCCCAATTCTTGTTGAATTAGATGGTGATGTTAATGGGCACAAATTTTCTGTCAGTGGAGAGGGT
GAAGGTGATGCAACATACGGAAAACTTACCCTTAAATTTATTTGCACTACTGGAAAACTACCTGTTCCTT
GGCCAACACTTGTCACTACTTTAACTTATGGTGTTCAATGCTTTTCAAGATACCCAGATCATATGAAACG
GCATGACTTTTTCAAGAGTGCCATGCCCGAAGGTTATGTACAGGAAAGAACTATATTTTTCAAAGATGAC
GGGAACTACAAGACACGTGCTGAAGTCAAGTTTGAAGGTGATACCCTTGTTAATAGAATCGAGTTAAAAG
GTATTGATTTTAAAGAAGATGGAAACATTCTTGGACACAAATTGGAATACAACTATAACGATCACCAGGT
GTACATCATGGCAGACAAACAAAAGAATGGAATCAAAGCTAACTTCAAAATTAGACACAACATTGAAGAT
GGAGGCGTTCAACTAGCAGACCATTATCAACAAAATACTCCAATTGGCGATGGGCCCGTCCTTTTACCAG
ACAACCATTACCTGTTTACAACTTCTACTCTTTCGAAAGATCCCAACGAAAAGAGAGACCACATGGTCCT
TCTTGAGTTTGTAACAGCTGCTGGGATTACACATGGCATGGATGAACTATACAAAGAATTCTCAGGCGGA
AGCGGAGGCTCCGGCGGGAGCGGCGGATCTGGGGACTATGAAGATGACCTCTGTCGGCGGGCCCTCATCC
TGGTTTCAGACCTCTGTGCACGGATCCGAGATGCTGATACCAATGACAGGTGTCAAGAGTTCAACGAACT
GCGAATCAGAGGATATCCCCGGGGTCCGGATGCAGACATTTCCGTGAGCCTGCTGTCAGTCATCGTGACG
TTCTGTGGCATCGTCCTCTTGGGTGTCTCTCTCTTCGTGTCCTGGAAGTTGTGCTGGGTGCCCTGGAGGG
ACAAAGGGGGCTCAGCAGTGGGTGGTGGCCCCCTGCGCAAAGACTTAGCCCCTGGGGTTGGGCTGGCAGG
CCTGGTAGGAGGTGGTGGGCACCATCTGGGAGCCAGCCTAGGTGGCCATCCCCTGCTGGGTGGTCCGCAC
CATCATGCACACCCAGCCCACCATCCACCATTTGCTGAACTGCTGGAACCAGGTGGCCTTGGGGGCTCTG
AGCCTCCAGAACCTTCCTACCTGGACATGGACTCATATCCAGAGGCTGCTGTGGCCTCTGTGGTAGCTGC
TGGGGTCAAACCAAGCCAGACATCCCCTGAGCTGCCTTCTGAGGGTGGAACAGGCTCTGGGCTGCTCCTG
CTGCCTCCCAGTGGTGGGGGCTTGCCCAGTGCCCAGTCTCATCAGCAGGTCACAAGTCTAGCACCCACCA
CCAGGTACCCAGCCCTGCCTCGGCCCCTCACCCAGCAGACCCTGACCACCCAAGCAGACCCAAGCAGTGA
GGAGCGACCACCTGCACTGCCCTTACCCCTGCCAGGCGGAGAGGAGAAAGCCAAGCTCATCGGTCAGATC
AAGCCAGAGCTATACCAGGGCACTGGACCTGGTGGCCGGCGAAGCGGCGGGGGCTCTGGGGAGGCAGGGG
CACCCTGTGGCCGCATCAGTTTTGCCCTTCGGTACCTCTATGGCTCTGACCAGCTCGTGGTGCGGATCCT
TCAGGCCCTGGATCTCCCAGCAAAGGACTCCAATGGGTTCTCAGACCCCTACGTCAAGATCTACCTGTTG
CCTGATCGCAAAAAGAAGTTCCAGACCAAGGTGCACAGGAAGACGCTGAACCCTATCTTCAACGAGACGT
TTCAGTTTTCGGTACCCTTGGCCGAGCTGGCGCAGCGCAAGCTGCACTTCAGTGTCTATGACTTCGACAG
ATTCTCGAGGCACGATCTCATCGGCCAGGTGGTTTTGGACAACCTGCTGGAGCTTGCTGAACAGCCCCCT
GACCGTCCACTCTGGAGGGACATCCTGGAGGGTGGCTCGGAAAAGGCAGATCTTGGGGAGCTCAACTTCT
CACTCTGCTACCTCCCCACGGCCGGGCGCCTCACCGTGACCATCATCAAAGCCTCTAACCTCAAAGCAAT
GGACCTCACTGGTTTCTCAGACCCCTACGTGAAGGCCTCTCTGATCAGCGAGGGGCGGCGTCTGAAGAAA
CGGAAGACCTCCATTAAGAAGAACACGCTGAACCCCACATACAACGAGGCCCTGGTGTTCGACGTGGCTC
CGGAGAGCGTGGAGAACGTGGGTCTCAGTATCGCAGTGGTAGACTATGACTGCATCGGCCACAATGAAGT
GATCGGGGTGTGCCGCGTGGGCCCAGAGGCCGCTGACCCACATGGCAGAGAACACTGGGCAGAGATGCTG
GCTAACCCTCGCAAGCCTGTGGAGCACTGGCACCAGCTAGTGGAGGAGAAGACTCTAAGCAGCTTTACCA
AGGGCGGCAAAGGATTGTCAGAGAAAGAGAATTCAGAGTGAGCGGCCGCTTCGAGCAGACATGATAAGAT
ACATTGATGAGTTTGGACAAACCACAACTAGAATGCAGTGAAAAAAATGCTTTATTTGTGAAATTTGTGA
TGCTATTGCTTTATTTGTAACCATTATAAGCTGCAATAAACAAGTTAACAACAACAATTGCATTCATTTT
ATGTTTCAGGTTCAGGGGGAGATGTGGGAGGTTTTTTAAAGCAAGTAAAACCTCTACAAATGTGGTAAAA
TCGATAAGGATCCGGGCTGGCGTAATAGCGAAGAGGCCCGCACCGATCGCCCTTCCCAACAGTTGCGCAG
CCTGAATGGCGAATGG
[124 nt withheld, positions 4077-4200]
C
[91 nt withheld, positions 4202-4292]
A
[49 nt withheld, positions 4294-4342]
CCTTTGACGTTGGAGTCCACGTTCTTT
[37 nt withheld, positions 4370-4406]
ACCCTATCTCGGTCTATTCTTTTGATTTATAAGGGATTTTGCCGATTTCGGCCTATTGGTTAAAAAATGA
GCTGATTTAACAAAAATTTAACGCGAATTTTAACAAAATATTAACGCTTACAATTTCCTGATGCGGTATT
TTCTCCTTACGCATCTGTGCGGTATTTCACACCGCATATGGTGCACTCTCAGTACAATCTGCTCTGATGC
CGCATAGTTAAGCCAGCCCCGACACCCGCCAACACCCGCTGACGCGCCCTGACGGGCTTGTCTGCTCCCG
GCATCCGCTTACAGACAAGCTGTGACCGTCTCCGGGAGCTGCATGTGTCAGAGGTTTTCACCGTCATCAC
CGAAACGCGCGAGACGAAAGGGCCTCGTGATACGCCTATTTTTATAGGTTAATGTCATGATAATAATGGT
TTCTTAGACGTCAGGTGGCACTTTTCGGGGAAATGTGCGCGGAACCCCTATTTGTTTATTTTTCTAAATA
CATTCAAATATGTATCCGCTCATGAGACAATAACCCTGATAAATGCTTCAATAATATTGAAAAAGGAAGA
GTATGAGTATTCAACATTTCCGTGTCGCCCTTATTCCCTTTTTTGCGGCATTTTGCCTTCCTGTTTTTGC
TCACCCAGAAACGCTGGTGAAAGTAAAAGATGCTGAAGATCAGTTGGGTGCACGAGTGGGTTACATCGAA
CTGGATCTCAACAGCGGTAAGATCCTTGAGAGTTTTCGCCCCGAAGAACGTTTTCCAATGATGAGCACTT
TTAAAGTTCTGCTATGTGGCGCGGTATTATCCCGTATTGACGCCGGGCAAGAGCAACTCGGTCGCCGCAT
ACACTATTCTCAGAATGACTTGGTTGAGTACTCACCAGTCACAGAAAAGCATCTTACGGATGGCATGACA
GTAAGAGAATTATGCAGTGCTGCCATAACCATGAGTGATAACACTGCGGCCAACTTACTTCTGACAACGA
TCGGAGGACCGAAGGAGCTAACCGCTTTTTTGCACAACATGGGGGATCATGTAACTCGCCTTGATCGTTG
GGAACCGGAGCTGAATGAAGCCATACCAAACGACGAGCGTGACACCACGATGCCTGTAGCAATGGCAACA
ACGTTGCGCAAACTATTAACTGGCGAACTACTTACTCTAGCTTCCCGGCAACAATTAATAGACTGGATGG
AGGCGGATAAAGTTGCAGGACCACTTCTGCGCTCGGCCCTTCCGGCTGGCTGGTTTATTGCTGATAAATC
TGGAGCCGGTGAGCGTGGGTCTCGCGGTATCATTGCAGCACTGGGGCCAGATGGTAAGCCCTCCCGTATC
GTAGTTATCTACACGACGGGGAGTCAGGCAACTATGGATGAACGAAATAGACAGATCGCTGAGATAGGTG
CCTCACTGATTAAGCATTGGTAACTGTCAGACCAAGTTTACTCATATATACTTTAGATTGATTTAAAACT
TCATTTTTAATTTAAAAGGATCTAGGTGAAGATCCTTTTTGATAATCTCATGACCAAAATCCCTTAACGT
GAGTTTTCGTTCCACTGAGCGTCAGACCCCGTAGAAAAGATCAAAGGATCTTCTTGAGATCCTTTTTTTC
TGCGCGTAATCTGCTGCTTGCAAACAAAAAAACCACCGCTACCAGCGGTGGTTTGTTTGCCGGATCAAGA
GCTACCAACTCTTTTTCCGAAGGTAACTGGCTTCAGCAGAGCGCAGATACCAAATACTGTTCTTCTAGTG
TAGCCGTAGTTAGGCCACCACTTCAAGAACTCTGTAGCACCGCCTACATACCTCGCTCTGCTAATCCTGT
TACCAGTGGCTGCTGCCAGTGGCGATAAGTCGTGTCTTACCGGGTTGGACTCAAGACGATAGTTACCGGA
TAAGGCGCAGCGGTCGGGCTGAACGGGGGGTTCGTGCACACAGCCCAGCTTGGAGCGAACGACCTACACC
GAACTGAGATACCTACAGCGTGAGCTATGAGAAAGCGCCACGCTTCCCGAAGGGAGAAAGGCGGACAGGT
ATCCGGTAAGCGGCAGGGTCGGAACAGGAGAGCGCACGAGGGAGCTTCCAGGGGGAAACGCCTGGTATCT
TTATAGTCCTGTCGGGTTTCGCCACCTCTGACTTGAGCGTCGATTTTTGTGATGCTCGTCAGGGGGGCGG
AGCCTATGGAAAAACGCCAGCAACGCGGCCTTTTTACGGTTCCTGGCCTTTTGCTGGCCTTTTGCTCACA
TGGCTCGACAGATCT
Features (pLannotate 1.2.2; 17 found; start..end, strand, type, name):
    140..517     +  enhancer       CMV enhancer: human cytomegalovirus immediate early enhancer
    519..718     +  promoter       CMV promoter: human cytomegalovirus (CMV) immediate early promoter
    857..989     +  intron         chimeric intron: chimera between introns from human β-globin and immunoglobulin heavy chain genes
   1034..1052    +  promoter       T7 promoter: promoter for bacteriophage T7 RNA polymerase
   1076..1118    +  5'UTR          Xenopus globin 5'-UTR: translational enhancer from the 5'-UTR of the major beta-globin gene of Xenopus laevis
   1127..1216    +  CDS            prolactin signal sequence: signal sequence from bovine prolactin
   1235..1945    +  CDS            superecliptic pHluorin: pH-sensitive mutant of green fluorescent protein (Ng et al., 2002) excited strongly by blue light at neutral pH but minimally fluorescent at acidic pH
   1994..3748    +  CDS            Syt3: SYT3_RAT - Experimental evidence at protein level: Swiss-Prot protein existence level 1. Ca(2+) sensor involved in Ca(2+)-dependent exocytosis of secretory vesicles through Ca(2+) and phospholipid binding to the C2 domain. Ca(2+) induces binding of the C2-domains to phospholipid membranes and to assembled SNARE-complexes; both actions contribute to triggering exocytosis (PubMed:11823420, PubMed:18508778). Plays a role in dendrite formation by melanocytes (By similarity). From Rattus norvegicus (Rat).
   3775..3896    -  polyA_signal   SV40 poly(A) signal: SV40 polyadenylation signal
   3919..3987    -  CDS            large T antigen (fragment): large T antigen from SV40 (simian virus 40)
   4006..4073    +  CDS            lacZα (fragment): LacZα fragment of β-galactosidase; lacZ fragment
   4077..4505    +  rep_origin     f1 ori (sequence partly withheld): f1 bacteriophage origin of replication; arrow indicates direction of (+) strand synthesis
   4533..4632    -  misc_feature   bom (fragment): basis of mobility region from pBR322
   4734..4769    -  CDS            rop (fragment): Rop protein, which maintains plasmids at low copy number; rop
   4864..4968    +  promoter       AmpR promoter: bla
   4969..5829    +  CDS            AmpR: β-lactamase; bla; confers resistance to ampicillin, carbenicillin, and related antibiotics
   6000..6588    +  rep_origin     ori: high-copy-number ColE1/pMB1/pBR322/pUC origin of replication
