[The description below was written by a language model from this plasmid's Addgene catalogue record and pLannotate feature annotations shown in this document.]
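Description:
pCI pHluorin Syt3 is a mammalian expression plasmid built on the Promega pCI backbone, carrying rat (Rattus norvegicus) synaptotagmin 3 fused at its N terminus to superecliptic pHluorin, a GFP variant that fluoresces brightly at neutral pH and is largely quenched in acidic environments. The sequenced record is about 6.7 kb. In bacteria the plasmid is maintained at high copy through a ColE1/pUC-type origin and selected with ampicillin via the β-lactamase gene. An f1 phage origin is also present, along with short annotated remnants of lacZα, bom and rop that appear to be backbone fragments rather than functional elements.

Expression is driven by the human cytomegalovirus immediate-early enhancer and promoter, followed by the pCI chimeric β-globin/immunoglobulin intron, which promotes efficient processing of the transcript. A T7 promoter sits just upstream of the coding region, which would permit in vitro transcription, and a Xenopus β-globin 5'-UTR acts as a translational enhancer. The open reading frame begins with a bovine prolactin signal sequence, then pHluorin, then Syt3 with its first codon removed according to the depositor, and it ends at an SV40 polyadenylation signal. The signal sequence presumably directs the N-terminal pHluorin across the membrane so that it faces the vesicle lumen. There it would be dim in the acidic interior and brighten on exposure to the neutral extracellular medium during exocytosis. The construct comes from a functional screen of pHluorin-tagged synaptotagmin isoforms examining their axonal and dendritic distribution, and it suits live imaging of Syt3 trafficking and recycling in transfected cells.
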