Addgene plasmid #184504: pCI pHluorin Syt3
Purpose: Mammalian expression of Synaptotagmin 3 with pH-sensitive fluorescent protein
Depositing lab: Edwin Chapman. Depositing organization: University of Wisconsin, Madison. Publication: Axonal and dendritic synaptotagmin isoforms revealed by a pHluorin-syt functional screen. Dean C, Dunning FM, Liu H, Bomba-Warczak E, Martens H, Bharat V, Ahmed S, Chapman ER. Mol Biol Cell. 2012 May;23(9):1715-27. doi: 10.1091/mbc.E11-08-0707. Epub 2012 Mar 7. PubMed 22398727.
Backbone
  Vector backbone: pCI
  Backbone manufacturer: Promega
  Backbone size w/o insert (bp): 4006
  Vector type: Mammalian Expression
Growth in bacteria
  Bacterial resistance: Ampicillin, 100 μg/mL
  Growth temperature: 37°C
  Growth strain: DH5alpha
  Copy number: High Copy
Gene/Insert
  Gene/Insert name: Synaptotagmin 3
  Species: R. norvegicus (rat)
  Insert size (bp): 2625
  Entrez Gene: Syt3 (a.k.a. SIII)
  Tag / fusion protein: Super Ecliptic pHluorin (N terminal on backbone)
  Cloning method: Unknown
Resource information
  A portion of this plasmid was derived from a plasmid made by: Susumu Seino, Kobe University
Terms and licenses: Academic/Nonprofit Terms; Industry Terms: Not Available to Industry
Depositor comments: The first codon of the Synpatotagmin has been removed
How to cite: pCI pHluorin Syt3 was a gift from Edwin Chapman (Addgene plasmid # 184504 ; http://n2t.net/addgene:184504 ; RRID:Addgene_184504)
